>Addgene plasmid #177613 | pEcH6NDK | addgene full sequence | sequence record 351534 | Addgene NGS Result
AGCAATTTAACTGTGATAAACTACCGCATTAAAGCTTATCGATGATAAGCTGTCAAACATGAGAATTCTT
GAAGACGAAAGGGCCTCGTGATACGCCTATTTTTATAGGTTAATGTCATGATAATAATGGTTTCTTAGAC
GTCAGGTGGCACTTTTCGGGGAAATGTGCGCGGAACCCCTATTTGTTTATTTTTCTAAATACATTCAAAT
ATGTATCCGCTCATGAGACAATAACCCTGATAAATGCTTCAATAACATTGAAAAAGGAAGAGTATGAGTA
TTCAACATTTCCGTGTCGCCCTTATTCCCTTTTTTGCGGCATTTTGCCTTCCTGTTTTTGCTCACCCAGA
AACGCTGGTGAAAGTAAAAGATGCTGAAGATCAGTTGGGTGCACGAGTGGGTTACATCGAACTGGATCTC
AACAGCGGTAAGATCCTTGAGAGTTTTCGCCCCGAAGAACGTTTTCCAATGATGAGCACTTTTAAAGTTC
TGCTATGTGGCGCGGTATTATCCCGTGTTGACGCCGGGCAAGAGCAACTCGGTCGCCGCATACACTATTC
TCAGAATGACTTGGTTGAGTACTCACCAGTCACAGAAAAGCATCTTACGGATGGCATGACAGTAAGAGAA
TTATGCAGTGCTGCCATAACCATGAGTGATAACACTGCGGCCAACTTACTTCTGACAACGATCGGAGGAC
CGAAGGAGCTAACCGCTTTTTTGCACAACATGGGGGATCATGTAACTCGCCTTGATCGTTGGGAACCGGA
GCTGAATGAAGCCATACCAAACGACGAGCGTGACACCACGATGCCTGCAGCAATGGCAACAACGTTGCGC
AAACTATTAACTGGCGAACTACTTACTCTAGCTTCCCGGCAACAATTAATAGACTGGATGGAGGCGGATA
AAGTTGCAGGACCACTTCTGCGCTCGGCCCTTCCGGCTGGCTGGTTTATTGCTGATAAATCTGGAGCCGG
TGAGCGTGGGTCTCGCGGTATCATTGCAGCACTGGGGCCAGATGGTAAGCCCTCCCGTATCGTAGTTATC
TACACGACGGGGAGTCAGGCAACTATGGATGAACGAAATAGACAGATCGCTGAGATAGGTGCCTCACTGA
TTAAGCATTGGTAACTGTCAGACCAAGTTTACTCATATATACTTTAGATTGATTTAAAACTTCATTTTTA
ATTTAAAAGGATCTAGGTGAAGATCCTTTTTGATAATCTCATGACCAAAATCCCTTAACGTGAGTTTTCG
TTCCACTGAGCGTCAGACCCCGTAGAAAAGATCAAAGGATCTTCTTGAGATCCTTTTTTTCTGCGCGTAA
TCTGCTGCTTGCAAACAAAAAAACCACCGCTACCAGCGGTGGTTTGTTTGCCGGATCAAGAGCTACCAAC
TCTTTTTCCGAAGGTAACTGGCTTCAGCAGAGCGCAGATACCAAATACTGTCCTTCTAGTGTAGCCGTAG
TTAGGCCACCACTTCAAGAACTCTGTAGCACCGCCTACATACCTCGCTCTGCTAATCCTGTTACCAGTGG
CTGCTGCCAGTGGCGATAAGTCGTGTCTTACCGGGTTGGACTCAAGACGATAGTTACCGGATAAGGCGCA
GCGGTCGGGCTGAACGGGGGGTTCGTGCACACAGCCCAGCTTGGAGCGAACGACCTACACCGAACTGAGA
TACCTACAGCGTGAGCTATGAGAAAGCGCCACGCTTCCCGAAGGGAGAAAGGCGGACAGGTATCCGGTAA
GCGGCAGGGTCGGAACAGGAGAGCGCACGAGGGAGCTTCCAGGGGGAAACGCCTGGTATCTTTATAGTCC
TGTCGGGTTTCGCCACCTCTGACTTGAGCGTCGATTTTTGTGATGCTCGTCAGGGGGGCGGAGCCTATGG
AAAAACGCCAGCAACGCGGCCTTTTTACGGTTCCTGGCCTTTTGCTGGCCTTTTGCTCACATGTTCTTTC
CTGCGTTATCCCCTGATTCTGTGGATAACCGTATTACCGCCTTTGAGTGAGCTGATACCGCTCGCCGCAG
CCGAACGACCGAGCGCAGCGAGTCAGTGAGCGAGGAAGCGGAAGAGCGCCTGATGCGGTATTTTCTCCTT
ACGCATCTGTGCGGTATTTCACACCGCAATGGTGCACTCTCAGTACAATCTGCTCTGATGCCGCATAGTT
AAGCCAGTATACACTCCGCTATCGCTACGTGACTGGGTCATGGCTGCGCCCCGACACCCGCCAACACCCG
CTGACGCGCCCTGACGGGCTTGTCTGCTCCCGGCATCCGCTTACAGACAAGCTGTGACCGTCTCCGGGAG
CTGCATGTGTCAGAGGTTTTCACCGTCATCACCGAAACGCGCGAGGCAGCTGCGGTAAAGCTCATCAGCG
TGGTCGTGAAGCGATTCACAGATGTCTGCCTGTTCATCCGCGTCCAGCTCGTTGAGTTTCTCCAGAAGCG
TTAATGTCTGGCTTCTGATAAAGCGGGCCATGTTAAGGGCGGTTTTTTCCTGTTTGGTCACTGATGCCTC
CGTGTAAGGGGGATTTCTGTTCATGGGGGTAATGATACCGATGAAACGAGAGAGGATGCTCACGATACGG
GTTACTGATGATGAACATGCCCGGTTACTGGAACGTTGTGAGGGTAAACAACTGGCGGTATGGATGCGGC
GGGACCAGAGAAAAATCACTCAGGGTCAATGCCAGCGCTTCGTTAATACAGATGTAGGTGTTCCACAGGG
TAGCCAGCAGCATCCTGCGATGCAGATCCGGAACATAATGGTGCAGGGCGCTGACTTCCGCGTTTCCAGA
CTTTACGAAACACGGAAACCGAAGACCATTCATGTTGTTGCTCAGGTCGCAGACGTTTTGCAGCAGCAGT
CGCTTCACGTTCGCTCGCGTATCGGTGATTCATTCTGCTAACCAGTAAGGCAACCCCGCCAGCCTAGCCG
GGTCCTCAACGACAGGAGCACGATCATGCGCACCCGTGGCCAGGACCCAACGCTGCCCGAGATGCGCCGC
GTGCGGCTGCTGGAGATGGCGGACGCGATGGATATGTTCTGCCAAGGGTTGGTTTGCGCATTCACAGTTC
TCCGCAAGAATTGATTGGCTCCAATTCTTGGAGTGGTGAATCCGTTAGCGAGGTGCCGCCGGCTTCCATT
CAGGTCGAGGTGGCCCGGCTCCATGCACCGCGACGCAACGCGGGGAGGCAGACAAGGTATAGGGCGGCGC
CTACAATCCATGCCAACCCGTTCCATGTGCTCGCCGAGGCGGCATAAATCGCCGTGACGATCAGCGGTCC
AATGATCGAAGTTAGGCTGGTAAGAGCCGCGAGCGATCCTTGAAGCTGTCCCTGATGGTCGTCATCTACC
TGCCTGGACAGCATGGCCTGCAACGCGGGCATCCCGATGCCGCCGGAAGCGAGAAGAATCATAATGGGGA
AGGCCATCCAGCCTCGCGTCGCGAACGCCAGCAAGACGTAGCCCAGCGCGTCGGCCGCCATGCCGGCGAT
AATGGCCTGCTTCTCGCCGAAACGTTTGGTGGCGGGACCAGTGACGAAGGCTTGAGCGAGGGCGTGCAAG
ATTCCGAATACCGCAAGCGACAGGCCGATCATCGTCGCGCTCCAGCGAAAGCGGTCCTCGCCGAAAATGA
CCCAGAGCGCTGCCGGCACCTGTCCTACGAGTTGCATGATAAAGAAGACAGTCATAAGTGCGGCGACGAT
AGTCATGCCCCGCGCCCACCGGAAGGAGCTGACTGGGTTGAAGGCTCTCAAGGGCATCGGTCGACGCTCT
CCCTTATGCGACTCCTGCATTAGGAAGCAGCCCAGTAGTAGGTTGAGGCCGTTGAGCACCGCCGCCGCAA
GGAATGGTGCATGCAAGGAGATGGCGCCCAACAGTCCCCCGGCCACGGGGCCTGCCACCATACCCACGCC
GAAACAAGCGCTCATGAGCCCGAAGTGGCGAGCCCGATCTTCCCCATCGGTGATGTCGGCGATATAGGCG
CCAGCAACCGCACCTGTGGCGCCGGTGATGCCGGCCACGATGCGTCCGGCGTAGAGGATCGAGATCTCGA
TCCCGCGAAATTAATACGACTCACTATAGGGAGACCACAACGGTTTCCCTCTAGTGCCGGCTCCGGAGAG
CTCTTTAATTAAGCGGCCGCCCTGCAGGACTCGAGTTCTAGAAATAATTTTGTTTAACTTTAAGAAGGAG
ATATACATATGAAATCTTCTCACCATCACCATCACCATGAAAACCTGTACTTCCAATCCAATGCA
[426 nt withheld, positions 4266-4691]
TAATAACATTGGAAGTGGATAACGGATCCGCGATCGCGGCGCGCCACCTGGTGGCCGGCCGGTACCACGC
GTGCGCGCTGATCCGGCTGCTAACAAAGCCCGAAAGGAAGCTGAGTTGGCTGCTGCCACCGCTGAGCAAT
AACTAGCATAACCCCTTGGGGCCTCTAAACGGGTCTTGAGGGGTTTTTTGCTGAAAGGAGGAACTATATC
CGGATATCCACAGGACGGGTGTGGTCGCCATGATCGCGTAGTCGATAGTGGCTCCAAGTAGCGAAGCGAG
CAGGACTGGGCGGCGGCCAAAGCGGTCGGACAGTGCTCCGAGAACGGGTGCGCATAGAAATTGCATCAAC
GCATATAGCGCTAGCAGCACGCCATAGTGACTGGCGATGCTGTCGGAATGGACGATATCCCGCAAGAGGC
CCGGCAGTACCGGCATAACCAAGCCTATGCCTACAGCATCCAGGGTGACGGTGCCGAGGATGACGATGAG
CGCATTGTTAGATTTCATACACGGTGCCTGACTGCGTT
Features (pLannotate 1.2.2; 16 found; start..end, strand, type, name):
     28..56      -  promoter       tet promoter: E. coli promoter for tetracycline efflux protein gene
    169..273     +  promoter       AmpR promoter: bla
    274..1134    +  CDS            AmpR: β-lactamase; bla; confers resistance to ampicillin, carbenicillin, and related antibiotics
   1305..1893    +  rep_origin     ori: high-copy-number ColE1/pMB1/pBR322/pUC origin of replication
   2079..2218    -  misc_feature   bom: basis of mobility region from pBR322
   2320..2511    -  CDS            rop: Rop protein, which maintains plasmids at low copy number; rop
   2528..2908    +  CDS            YPB1_ECOLX: Protein predicted: Swiss-Prot protein existence level 4. From Escherichia coli.
   3150..4050    -  CDS            TcR (fragment): tetracycline efflux protein; tet; confers resistance to tetracycline
   4072..4090    +  promoter       T7 promoter: promoter for bacteriophage T7 RNA polymerase
   4179..4201    +  RBS            RBS: efficient ribosome binding site from bacteriophage T7 gene 10 (Olins and Rangwala, 1989)
   4221..4238    +  CDS            6xHis: 6xHis affinity tag
   4239..4255    +  CDS            TEV site (fragment): tobacco etch virus (TEV) protease recognition and cleavage site
   4266..4691    +  CDS            ndk (sequence withheld): NDK_ECOLI - Experimental evidence at protein level: Swiss-Prot protein existence level 1. Major role in the synthesis of nucleoside triphosphates other than ATP. The ATP gamma phosphate is transferred to the NDP beta phosphate via a ping-pong mechanism, using a phosphorylated active-site intermediate. From Escherichia coli (strain K12).
   4777..4826    +  CDS            SET1 (fragment): solubility-enhancement tag derived from T7 phage gene 10B
   4834..4881    +  terminator     T7 terminator: transcription terminator for bacteriophage T7 RNA polymerase
   4907..5199    -  CDS            TcR (fragment): tetracycline efflux protein; tet; confers resistance to tetracycline
