[The description below was written by a language model from this plasmid's Addgene catalogue record and pLannotate feature annotations shown in this document.]
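Description:
pEcH6NDK is a bacterial expression plasmid of about 5.2 kb, built on the 2BT backbone, that produces hexahistidine-tagged nucleoside diphosphate kinase (the product of the E. coli ndk gene) in Escherichia coli. It replicates from a ColE1/pMB1-type origin and is selected through the bla β-lactamase gene, driven by its own promoter, which confers ampicillin resistance. The annotation also shows pBR322-derived elements, namely the bom mobility region and the rop gene. The catalogue lists the plasmid as high copy even though rop normally lowers copy number. Two fragments of the tetracycline efflux gene and a tet promoter flank the expression cassette. These look like remnants of the parental backbone interrupted by the cassette, so no functional tetracycline resistance should be expected.

The expression cassette runs from a T7 promoter through the efficient ribosome binding site of phage T7 gene 10 into an open reading frame that begins with a 6xHis tag. A TEV protease recognition site, annotated as a partial match, follows the tag, and then comes the ndk coding sequence, which was inserted by ligation-independent cloning. A T7 terminator closes the unit. The short downstream match to a T7 gene 10-derived solubility tag lies after the ndk annotation and is probably vector sequence rather than part of the fusion, although the record does not settle this point. No lac operator or lacI gene is annotated. Transcription requires T7 RNA polymerase supplied by the host. The N-terminal tag allows purification by immobilised metal affinity chromatography, and the TEV site is positioned to allow the tag to be removed afterwards. NDK transfers the γ-phosphate of ATP to nucleoside diphosphates to generate the other nucleoside triphosphates, and the plasmid serves as a source of the recombinant enzyme.
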