Addgene plasmid #177613: pEcH6NDK
Purpose: Expresses His tagged NDK in Escherichia coli cells
Depositing lab: Kambiz Hamadani. Depositing organization: California State University, San Marcos.
Backbone
  Vector backbone: 2BT
  Vector type: Bacterial Expression
Growth in bacteria
  Bacterial resistance: Ampicillin, 100 μg/mL
  Growth temperature: 37°C
  Growth strain: DH5alpha
  Copy number: High Copy
Gene/Insert
  Gene/Insert name: Nucleotide Diphosphate Kinase
  Species: Escherichia coli
  Entrez Gene: ndk (a.k.a. b2518, ECK2514)
  Tag / fusion protein: Hexahistidine (N terminal on backbone)
  Cloning method: Ligation Independent Cloning
Terms and licenses: Academic/Nonprofit Terms; Industry Terms: Not Available to Industry
How to cite: pEcH6NDK was a gift from Kambiz Hamadani (Addgene plasmid # 177613 ; http://n2t.net/addgene:177613 ; RRID:Addgene_177613)
