>Addgene plasmid #177613 | pEcH6NDK | depositor partial sequence | sequence record 344527 | E. coli Nucleotide Diphosphate Kinase cDNA insert
[429 nt withheld, positions 1-429]
TAA
